Addgene plasmid #54823: miniSOG-Lifeact-7
Purpose: (Empty Backbone) Localization: Actin, Excitation: 448 / 473, Emission: 500 / 528
Depositing lab: Michael Davidson. Depositing organization: Florida State University, Tallahassee. Publication: A genetically encoded tag for correlated light and electron microscopy of intact cells, tissues, and organisms. Shu X, Lev-Ram V, Deerinck TJ, Qi Y, Ramko EB, Davidson MW, Jin Y, Ellisman MH, Tsien RY. PLoS Biol. 2011 Apr;9(4):e1001041. doi: 10.1371/journal.pbio.1001041. Epub 2011 Apr 5. PubMed 21483721.
Backbone
  Vector backbone: miniSOG-Lifeact
  Backbone size w/o insert (bp): 4800
  Vector type: Mammalian Expression
  Selectable markers: Neomycin (select with G418)
  Backbone size (bp): 4800
  Tag / fusion protein: miniSOG (C terminal on backbone); Lifeact (N terminal on backbone)
Growth in bacteria
  Bacterial resistance: Kanamycin, 50 μg/mL
  Growth temperature: 37°C
  Growth strain: DH5alpha
  Copy number: High Copy
Gene/Insert
  Gene/Insert name: Lifeact-miniSOG
  Tag / fusion protein: Lifeact (N terminal on backbone)
Terms and licenses: Academic/Nonprofit Terms; Industry Terms
Depositor comments: Excitation = 448 / 473; Emission = 500 / 528. See Sequence Information page above for Addgene verified sequence.
How to cite: miniSOG-Lifeact-7 was a gift from Michael Davidson (Addgene plasmid # 54823 ; http://n2t.net/addgene:54823 ; RRID:Addgene_54823)
