[The description below was written by a language model from this plasmid's Addgene catalogue record.]
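Description:
miniSOG-Lifeact-7 is a mammalian expression plasmid of about 4.8 kb that encodes a fusion of the actin-binding peptide Lifeact with the small flavoprotein tag miniSOG. According to the record, Lifeact sits at the N terminus and miniSOG at the C terminus of the fusion, so the expressed protein is Lifeact-miniSOG. The "7" in the name is not explained; it may refer to a linker length between the two parts. The plasmid is catalogued as an empty backbone, although the Lifeact-miniSOG cassette is its functional payload. It is maintained at high copy in bacteria under kanamycin selection. A neomycin resistance marker allows G418 selection of transfected mammalian cells. The promoter driving the fusion, the origin of replication and the polyadenylation signal are not stated, and no feature table was supplied to confirm them.

Lifeact is a short peptide that binds filamentous actin, so it directs the tag to the actin cytoskeleton, which is the localization listed in the record. miniSOG (mini Singlet Oxygen Generator) is a small flavin-binding fluorescent protein. The record lists excitation peaks at 448 and 473 nm and emission peaks at 500 and 528 nm, giving green fluorescence. On illumination, miniSOG also produces singlet oxygen, which can locally polymerize diaminobenzidine into a deposit that becomes electron-dense after osmium staining. This property makes it a genetically encoded tag for correlated light and electron microscopy, the application described in the associated publication. The construct is therefore suited to labelling actin filaments in mammalian cells for fluorescence imaging and then viewing the same structures at the ultrastructural level.
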