>Addgene plasmid #54823 | miniSOG-Lifeact-7 | addgene partial sequence | sequence record 91022 | CMV-F 5'-CGCAAATGGGCGGTAGGCGTG-3'
AGTGAACCGTCAGATCCGCTAGCGCCACCATGGGCGTGGCCGACTTGATCAAGAAGTTCGAGTCCATCTC
CAAGGAGGAGGGGGATCCACCGGTCGCCACCATGGAGAAAAGTTTCGTGATAACTGATCCACGGCTGCCA
GACAATCCCATCATCTTCGCATCCGATGGCTTCCTGGAGCTGACCGAGTATTCCAGAGAGGAGATCCTGG
GCCGCAATGGCCGCTTTCTGCAGGGACCAGAGACAGACCAGGCCACAGTGCAGAAGATTCGCGATGCCAT
TAGAGATCAGCGCGAGATTACCGTGCAGCTGATAAACTACACAAAAAGCGGGAAGAAATTCTGGAACCTC
CTGCACCTCCAGCCCATGAGGGACCAGAAGGGTGAGCTCCAGTATTTCATCGGAGTGCAGCTGGATGGAT
AAGCGGCCGCGACTCTAGATCATAATCAGCCATACCACATTTGTAGAGGTTTTACTTGCTTTAAAAAACC
TCCCACACCTCCCCCTGAACCTGAAACATAAAATGAATGCAATTGTTGTTGTTAACTTGTTTATTGCAGC
TTATAATGGTTACAAATAAAGCAATAGCATCACAAATTTCACAAATAAAGCATTTTTTTCACTGCATTCT
AGTTGTGGTTTGTCCAAACTCATCAATGTATCTTAAGGCGTAAATTGTAAGCGTTAATATTTTGTTAAAA
TTCGCGTTAAATTTTTGTTAAATCAGCTCATTTTTTAACCAATAGGCCGAAATCGGCAAAATCCCTTATA
